Addgene plasmid #115544: pCHTV86.1-2.2
Purpose: Expression of a fungal biosynthetic gene cluster
Depositing lab: Ronald Davis. Depositing organization: Stanford University. Publication: HEx: A heterologous expression platform for the discovery of fungal natural products. Harvey CJB, Tang M, Schlecht U, Horecka J, Fischer CR, Lin HC, Li J, Naughton B, Cherry J, Miranda M, Li YF, Chu AM, Hennessy JR, Vandova GA, Inglis D, Aiyar RS, Steinmetz LM, Davis RW, Medema MH, Sattely E, Khosla C, St Onge RP, Tang Y, Hillenmeyer ME. Sci Adv. 2018 Apr 11;4(4):eaar5459. doi: 10.1126/sciadv.aar5459. eCollection 2018 Apr. PubMed 29651464.
Backbone
  Vector backbone: pCHINT2A
  Vector type: Yeast Expression
  Selectable markers: URA3
Growth in bacteria
  Bacterial resistance: Ampicillin, 100 μg/mL
  Growth temperature: 37°C
  Growth strain: DH5alpha
  Copy number: High Copy
Gene/Insert
  Gene/Insert name: S_cerevisiae_ADH2-ORF1, S_bayanus_ADH2-ORF2, PCK1-ORF3 (alt name: Terpene gene for cluster TC1)
  Species: Trichderma Virens
  Cloning method: Unknown
Terms and licenses: Academic/Nonprofit Terms; Industry Terms: Not Available to Industry
Depositor comments: alternate name pCHTC1.1-2.2; insert sizes: 915, 1668, 1782. 2 SNPs, aa 471 silent, aa 1349 silent
How to cite: pCHTV86.1-2.2 was a gift from Ronald Davis (Addgene plasmid # 115544 ; http://n2t.net/addgene:115544 ; RRID:Addgene_115544)
