[The description below was written by a language model from this plasmid's Addgene catalogue record and pLannotate feature annotations shown in this document.]
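Description:
pCHTV86.1-2.2 (alternate name pCHTC1.1-2.2) is a yeast expression shuttle plasmid of about 12.3 kb built on the pCHINT2A backbone, made to express part of a fungal biosynthetic gene cluster in Saccharomyces cerevisiae. In E. coli it replicates from a high-copy ColE1/pUC-type origin and is selected through the AmpR β-lactamase gene with its own promoter. In yeast it is maintained episomally at multiple copies by the 2μ origin and selected by URA3, an auxotrophic marker that complements uracil auxotrophy and can be counterselected with 5-fluoroorotic acid. Short remnants of a pBluescript multiple cloning site, a T3 promoter, and bom and rop fragments are backbone leftovers.

The payload comprises three open reading frames from terpene cluster TC1 of Trichoderma virens, with recorded insert sizes of 915, 1668 and 1782 bp. Each has its own yeast promoter: S. cerevisiae ADH2 for ORF1, the S. bayanus ADH2 orthologue for ORF2, and PCK1 for ORF3. ADH2 and PCK1 promoters are glucose-repressed and switch on as cells shift to non-fermentable carbon, so the genes would be co-induced late in culture, while using distinct promoter sequences limits repeated sequence on one plasmid. The automated annotation recognises only an ADH2 terminator within the expression region. The promoters, fungal ORFs and other terminators are unannotated, and the GRS2 and mimivirus protein fragments are probably incidental homology matches, perhaps to yeast regulatory sequence.

The depositor notes two silent SNPs. The depositor and sequencing-derived records differ slightly in length (12,258 versus 12,279 nt) but share the same feature layout. The plasmid belongs to a heterologous expression platform for discovering fungal natural products.
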