Features (pLannotate 1.2.2; 14 found; start..end, strand, type, name):
   1416..1715    +  terminator     ADH2 terminator: transcription terminator for the S. cerevisiae alcohol dehydrogenase 2 (ADH2) gene
   4437..4652    +  promoter       URA3 promoter: S. cerevisiae URA3
   4653..5456    +  CDS            URA3: orotidine-5'-phosphate decarboxylase, required for uracil biosynthesis; S. cerevisiae URA3; yeast auxotrophic marker, counterselectable with 5-fluoroorotic acid (5-FOA)
   5535..5586    +  misc_feature   bom (fragment): basis of mobility region from pBR322
   7644..7832    +  CDS            YR833_MIMIV (fragment): Protein inferred from homology: Swiss-Prot protein existence level 3. From Acanthamoeba polyphaga mimivirus (APMV).
   8015..8371    -  CDS            GRS2 (fragment): SYG2_YEAST - Experimental evidence at protein level: Swiss-Prot protein existence level 1. Catalyzes the ATP-dependent ligation of glycine to the 3'-end of its cognate tRNA, via the formation of an aminoacyl-adenylate intermediate (Gly-AMP) (PubMed:23816885). Also produces diadenosine tetraphosphate (Ap4A), a universal pleiotropic signaling molecule needed for cell regulation pathways, by direct condensation of 2 ATPs. Thereby, may play a special role in Ap4A homeostasis (By similarity). From Saccharomyces cerevisiae (strain ATCC 204508 / S288c) (Baker's yeast).
   8369..8392    -  misc_feature   MCS (fragment): pBluescript multiple cloning site
   8405..8423    -  promoter       T3 promoter: promoter for bacteriophage T3 RNA polymerase
   8762..9350    -  rep_origin     ori: high-copy-number ColE1/pMB1/pBR322/pUC origin of replication
   9521..10381   -  CDS            AmpR: β-lactamase; bla; confers resistance to ampicillin, carbenicillin, and related antibiotics
  10382..10486   -  promoter       AmpR promoter: bla
  10513..11855   -  rep_origin     2μ ori: yeast 2μ plasmid origin of replication
  11923..11955   +  CDS            rop (fragment): Rop protein, which maintains plasmids at low copy number; rop
  12190..12250   -  misc_feature   MCS (fragment): pBluescript multiple cloning site
>Addgene plasmid #115544 | pCHTV86.1-2.2 | depositor full sequence | sequence record 217882 | pCHTV86.1-2.2 sequence 12258 bps
TATCTAAAAATTGCCTTATGATCCGTCTCTCCGGTTACAGCCTGTGTAACTGATTAATCCTGCCTTTCTA
ATCACCATTCTAATGTTTTAATTAAGGGATTTTGTCTTCATTAACGGCTTTCGCTCATAAAAATGTTATG
ACGTTTTGCCCGCAGGCGGGAAACCATCCACTTCACGAGACTGATCTCCTCTGCCGGAACACCGGGCATC
TCCAACTTATAAGTTGGAGAAATAAGAGAATTTCAGATTGAGAGAATGAAAAAAAAAAAAAAAAAAAAGG
CAGAGGAGAGCATAGAAATGGGGTTCACTTTTTGGTAAAGCTATAGCATGCCTATCACATATAAATAGAG
TGCCAGTAGCGACTTTTTTCACACTCGAAATACTCTTACTACTGCTCTCTTGTTGTTTTTATCACTTCTT
GTTTCTTCTTGGTAAATAGAATATCAAGCTACAAAAAGCATACAATCAACTATCAACTATTAACTATATC
GTAATACACAATGCACCCAGAACATAAAGTCGAACCCGCTTCTTCCGCCGTCTCCACTTTGTTCTACATT
CCATACCTGATCTGGGAATTTACCGAGTCCAATTTCCCAACCTTTGTCATTCCAAACACCACTTTCGGTG
TCTTGGGCGCTTTGGCTGGTTCTCACTTGGCTGATGGTCAATTACCATCTTTGTGGCAATTGTCCCAAGC
TTTGCCCTTGGTCGTTGCCTTCAATTGGTACAATGTCCTGATCTTCGATCTGGCCAATCAAAGATCCGAA
GAATCCGTCAAAGAGGACCTGATTAACAAGCCCTGGAGGCCAATTCCATCCGGTAAAATTACCGGCGAAC
AAACTAGAAGATCCATGTTGGTTGCCGTCCCCATCGCCTTGGCTTTGAATTATTGGTTGGGTGTCTGGAA
AGAAGGTGTCTTCATCCAAATCTTGACTTGGTTATACAACGACCTGAAGGGCGGCGACGAAGTTGTCAGG
GATTTGATCATTTCCATCGCTTACGGTTGTTTCAACCACGGTTCCTTGAGAATTGCCTTGGGTTCCCAAG
CCACTGTCAATCAAGAAGGTATGACCTGGATCCTGATCATTAGCTCTGTCATCTTGACCACTATGCAAGT
TCAGGATTTGAAGGACCAAGAGGGCGATAGGACTAGAGGTAGGCTGTCTATTCCATTGCTGTTGGGCGAA
AAGTTTTCCAGGTTCTCTATCGCTATTTCTGCCGCTGTTTGGTCCTGTGTCTGTCCATTTTTTTGGAAGT
TGCCACCATTGGCCTATGCTGGTCCAATGGTTATTGGTGCTGTCTTGATGACCTCCGTTTTGTTCAGGAA
GACCGTTAAAGCCGACGATCAATCTTGGAAGATCTGGTGCTTGTGGACTATGTCCTTGTACTCTTTGCCA
CTGTTTACTTTGTGAGCGGATCTCTTATGTCTTTACGATTTATAGTTTTCATTATCAAGTATGCCTATAT
TAGTATATAGCATCTTTAGATGACAGTGTTCGAAGTTTCACGAATAAAAGATAATATTCTACTTTTTGCT
CCCACCGCGTTTGCTAGCACGAGTGAACACCATCCCTCGCCTGTGAGTTGTACCCATTCCTCTAAACTGT
AGACATGGTAGCTTCAGCAGTGTTCGTTATGTACGGCATCCTCCAACAAACAGTCGGTTATAGTTTGTCC
TGCTCCTCTGAATCGTCTCCCTCGATATTTCTCATTTTCCTTCGCATGCCAGCATTGAAATGATCGAAGT
TCAATGATGAAACGGTAATTCTTCTGTCATTTACTCATCTCATCTCATCAAGTTATATAATTCTATACGG
ATGTAATTTTTCACTTTTCGTCTTGACGTCCACCCTATAATTTCAATTATTGAACCCTCACGATCCAGTT
CTCCAGTGACACAGCCTTTATCTGGTCAAACCTTTCTTTCTAATCACCTATGCTGATGCTTAATTAAGGG
ATTTTTGTCTCCATCAACGGCATGCGCCCAAAAATGACGTTTTTTTTAACCCATAGACACGAAACTACCC
ATTTTCCACCGGCCTGACCTACCACCGGAACAACGGCCATCTCCAACTTGCAAGTTGGGGAAATTAAGAG
CATCGCAGGTTTAATGGAAGAAAAAAAAAAGGTACAGCACAGCGCAAATGGAGTTAGTTCCCTTATGTCA
CACACTCACACACAGTCGGTCAGATCAAGCATACTGGGTGCGTATAAATAGAGTGGCCATTGCCACCCTG
TTTATCTCAAAATCTGTCTTGTTAGTGGTCTTCTCCCTTTTTCAGGTTACAATTCTCTTGTTTCTACTTA
GTATATAAGTATATCAAGCTATATTAAGCATACTATCAACTGTCAACTCTATCCTCAAAATACAATACAA
AATGGATTTTTACTACGCCAATCAACAAGCTATCTTGACTGCCGTTGGTGCTTTGTCTGGTATCATCGCT
CATATTACTGTCTATATCCGCGGTGAATGGCACGTCCAAGCCCCACAAATTACCTTGCAATTGTTCGCTT
TGTACGTTGGCGTTCCAGTTTTAGTCAGAATTTTGAAGGACACTGTCGTTGCCCAAATCCTGCAGGGTGT
CGTGTTTTGGTCCTACGGCTATATTCTGGGTTTGATCGCCTCTATTTTGTTGTATAGGATTGTTTTGCAT
CCCCTGACTAGGGCCTCGTTTCAGGGTCCATGGTATGCCAGATTCACTAAGATTTGGCATGTTTGGGCTG
CAAGAGGTTCCATGAACCATAGGGTCTTGGACGATTTGCACAAAAAGTATGGCAACTTCGTCAGGACTGG
TCCAGCTGAAATTACAGTCTTCCATCCAGATGTTTTCATGGCCGTCGATGGTCCCAGATCTGAATGTATC
AAAGCCGAATGGTACGACATTTTACATCCCGGTCAAGCCTTGGTCACTGCTAGAAATAAGTCCGTTCATG
CTGCTAGGAGAAGGGAATGGAATTCTGGCTTCACTACTAAAGCTTTGTCCGAACACGAGGCTAAGATCCT
GAAGTACGTTGACAAGTTGGATCAGTGTATTGCCGAAGACGCGAAGTTGGAAAATGTCACCAATATGCGT
GATTTGCTGTTGTGGTTCGGCTTCGATATCATGGGCGACTTCGTCTTCTCCAAGTCTTTTGGTATGTTGG
AGAACAAGCAGTGGCATCATATTATTGTCAGACTGCAAAGGGCTCTGTCTCTACTAGGTCCATTCTCCTC
CGTCCCATGGTTGATCCAAATTGGTTTTAAACTGGCTCCAAGGGTGTCTGTCTTGAAAGATTGGTTCGAC
ACTGTTGCCTGGTGTCAATCCCAAATGAGGGATAGACTGGAAAACGGTTCTGCTTCCCAAAGCCAAGACT
TGTCCTACTACTTGATGGAAAAGGATTCTGAAGGCAACGGTGCTACTGAGAACGAAAAATGGCACTGGGC
TGCTGGTGATTCATTGTTGGCTATTGTCGCTGGTTCTGAACCAACAGCAGTTGCTTTGATTGCTGTTTTT
TGTGAACTAGGTAGGCACCCACAGCACGCTGAGCAAATTCATGAAGAGGTCAAGAACGTGGACGTTACTG
ATTTGAAGACTCTGGTGTCTTTGCCCCATTTGAATGCCGTCATCAAAGAATCCCTGAGGTTGCACCCAGC
TTTGTTGACCGGTGGTAATAGGAAAACTACCGCTTTTGGGTTGACCATTGATGATCAATTTATCCCACCC
AATACCACTATTGTGGCCCCCAGGTACACTATTGGTAGGTTGGAGTCTTGTTTCGAGAGGCCATCTGATT
TTATCCCTGAAAGATGGACTACTAGGCCTGAAATGGTCAGAAATGGTGCTGCTTACGCTCCATTCGGTAC
TGGCCATCACTCTTGTCTGGGTAAAACTTTGGCTCTGGATACTATGAAATACGTTCTGGCTAGGATCTTG
AAAAACTACAGGTTCAGGGCTGCTCCAGGTGAAGATTCCTTGTCTGCCCTGGAAACCGTCAGGGATCAGT
TTACTTCTAACCCAGGCATTCTGAAATTGCAGTTTGAAAAGAGACATACTATCGACTGAACAAATCGCTC
TTAAATATATACCTAAAGAACATTAAAGCTATATTATAAGCAAAGATACGTAAATTTTGCTTATATTATT
ATACACATATCATATTTCTATATTTTTAAGATTTGGTTATATAATGTACGTAATGCAAAGGAAATAAATT
TTATACATTATTGAACAGCGTCCAAGTAACTACATTATGTGCACTAATAGTTTAGCGTCGTGAAGACTTT
ATTGTGTCGCGAAAAGTAAAAATTTTAAAAATTAGAGCACCTTGAACTTGCGAAAAAGGTTCTCATCAAC
TGTTTAAAAGGAGGATATCAGGTCCTATTTCTGACAAACAATATACAAATTTAGTTTCAAAGATGAATCA
GTGCGCGAAGGACATAACTCATTCAATTCAATTCATCATTTTTTTTTTATTCTTTTTTTTGATTTCGGTT
TCTTTGAAATTTTTTTGATTCGGTAATCTCCGAACAGAAGGAAGAACGAAGGAAGGAGCACAGACTTAGA
TTGGTATATATACGCATATGTAGTGTTGAAGAAACATGAAATTGCCCAGTATTCTTAACCCAACTGCACA
GAACAAAAACCTGCAGGAAACGAAGATAAATCATGTCGAAAGCTACATATAAGGAACGTGCTGCTACTCA
TCCTAGTCCTGTTGCTGCCAAGCTATTTAATATCATGCACGAAAAGCAAACAAACTTGTGTGCTTCATTG
GATGTTCGTACCACCAAGGAATTACTGGAGTTAGTTGAAGCATTAGGTCCCAAAATTTGTTTACTAAAAA
CACATGTGGATATCTTGACTGATTTTTCCATGGAGGGCACAGTTAAGCCGCTAAAGGCATTATCCGCCAA
GTACAATTTTTTACTCTTCGAAGACAGAAAATTTGCTGACATTGGTAATACAGTCAAATTGCAGTACTCT
GCGGGTGTATACAGAATAGCAGAATGGGCAGACATTACGAATGCACACGGTGTGGTGGGCCCAGGTATTG
TTAGCGGTTTGAAGCAGGCGGCAGAAGAAGTAACAAAGGAACCTAGAGGCCTTTTGATGTTAGCAGAATT
GTCATGCAAGGGCTCCCTATCTACTGGAGAATATACTAAGGGTACTGTTGACATTGCGAAGAGCGACAAA
GATTTTGTTATCGGCTTTATTGCTCAAAGAGACATGGGTGGAAGAGATGAAGGTTACGATTGGTTGATTA
TGACACCCGGTGTGGGTTTAGATGACAAGGGAGACGCATTGGGTCAACAGTATAGAACCGTGGATGATGT
GGTCTCTACAGGATCTGACATTATTATTGTTGGAAGAGGACTATTTGCAAAGGGAAGGGATGCTAAGGTA
GAGGGTGAACGTTACAGAAAAGCAGGCTGGGAAGCATATTTGAGAAGATGCGGCCAGCAAAACTAAAAAA
CTGTATTATAAGTAAATGCATGTATACTAAACTCACAAATTAGAGCTTCAATTTAATTATATCAGTTATT
ACCCTATGCGGTGTGAAATACCGCACAGATGCGTAAGGAGAAAATACCGCATCAGGATAGGAAAAAACCG
AGCTTCCTTTCATCCGGCGCGGCTGTGTTCTACATATCACTGAAGCTCCGGGTATTTTAAGTTATACAAG
GGAAAGATGCCGGCTAGACTAGCAAGTTTTAGGCTGCTTAACATTATGGATAGGCGGATAAAGGGCCCAA
ACAGGATTGTAAAGCTTAGACGCTTCTGGTTGGACAATGGTACGTTTGTGTATTAAGTAAGGCTTGGCTG
GGGATAGCAACATTGGGCAGAGTATAGAAGACCACAAAAAAAAGGTATATAAGGGCAGAGAAGTCTTTGT
AATGTGTGTAACTTCTCTTCCATGTGTAATCAGTATTTCTACTTACTTCTTAAATATACAGAAGTAAGAC
AGATAACCAACAGCCTTTCCCAGATATACATATATATCTTTATTTCAGCTTAAACAATAATTATATTTGT
TTAACTCAAAAATAAAAAAAAAAAACCAAACTCACGCAACTAATTATTCCATAATAAAATAACAACATGG
CCTCTTATGACTATATTATCGTTGGTGGTGGCTTGGCTGGCTTAGTTTTGGCTGCTAGATTGACTGAAGA
CAGTTCCAAAAGGGTTTTGGTTTTGGAAGCCGGTGAAGATTTGACTGCTGATGCTAGAACTTCTGTCCCC
GCTATGTGGCCAACTTTGTTGAATACTGACGCTGATTGGAAATTCAGAACAGCCGCCCAGGCTGGTTTCA
ACAATAGGGAGATTTCATTCCCACAAGGTAAATTGTTGGGCGGCAGCTCTGCCTTGAATGGTTTGTCCTT
TACTCCATCCTCCAAAGCTAACGTTGACGCTTGGGCTAAGTTGGGTAATCCAGGTTGGGATTGGGCTTCT
TTCTCTAAGTCTTTAGCCAAGTCTTATACTCTGACTTCCAAGGCTGGTACTACTGGTTCTGGTCCATTGC
AATTGTCCTACCCAAACGACACCAACAACTCTTGGCCAAAAATTTGGCAACAAACCCTGGGTTCCTTAGG
TTTTAGGCAATCCGGTGAATCCTACACACAACAATCTTCCGGTCCCGTTACTGTTGCCGATTCTATTCAT
CCAGCTACTAAAACCCGCTCTTACGCTGGTAATGCCTATTTGGAACCAGCTAGGTCTAGGGAAAACTTGA
CTGTCGTTACTGGAGCTGCTGTTTCTAAAATTGTCTTCGCGAAAGATGGCTCTGCTGTTACTGCTGAAGG
TGTTCAGTACGTCAAGGATGGCGAAACTCAAACCGCCACCGGTAAAGAAATCATCTTGACTGCAGGCACT
ATTAATTCTCCAAGGATTCTAGAACACTCCGGCGTCGGTGATTCTAAGTTGCTAGCCAAACTGGGTGTCG
ATGTTGTTATTGACAACCCCAATGTTGGTGAGAATCTGCAAAACCACCCAATGGCAGGTTTGTCTTTCGA
GGCCTTAGAAGATGCCGAAACCATTGATGGTTTATCTAGACAAGATCCAGCAGCTTTGCAAGCTGCTATG
GCTGCTTACGCTCAACAATTGGGTCCATTTGCTTCTTCTGGCACTAATAACGCTGCTCAACTGCCATTCC
CAGGTATTCAGACTGCCGAGGGTAAAGCTGAAGTTGAGGCTTTGATTGAAAAGTACATTACTGGTGCTAA
GAACGTCACTTCCCCATTTGACAAGGCCCAAGCCGAGTTCGTCAGGTCTATTTTGACTTCTCCAGAGGAA
GCTTCTGGTTACTACATCTCCTTTTCTGGCTTCGCTTCTTTTAACCCAGATGGTTCTATGGCTCCACCAC
CTCCAGGTACTGAAAAATACTTCTCTGTCGCTTTGTTGTTGACTCATCCATTGTCCAGGGGCTCCGTCCA
CATTAACTCTGCCTCTGAAACCTCTACTGATGTTACTATCGACCCACAGTACTTCTCCCATCCACTGGAC
ATTGAAATCTTTGCTAGACACTTGCGCTTCGTTGAATCTTTGGCCTCTGCTGAACCATTGGCTTCTCATT
TGAAGGTTGGCGGTAAGAGAAACCCAGCTGCTCCTCCAGCTGGTATTTTTTCTGCTGCATCTGGTTTGGA
AAAGGCGAAAGAATATTTGAGACAGACTGCTGTTGGTGCTCACCACTTCACTGGTACTTGCTCCATGATG
CCAAAAGATTTGGGTGGCGTTGTTGATGCTGAATTGAGGGTTTATGGCTGTCCAAATTTGAGGGTCGCTG
ATGCCTCTATTATCCCATTGACTCCAAGAGCCAATCCACAAGCTACTGTTTACGGTGTTGCTGAACATGC
TGCTACCATTATTAAAGGTGGTTTGTAAGGAGATTGATAAGACTTTTCTAGTTGCATATCTTTTATATTT
AAATCTTATCTATTAGTTAATTTTTTGTAATTTATCCTTATATATAGTCTGGTTATTCTAAAATATCATT
TCAGTATCTAAAAATTCCCCTCTTTTTTCAGTTATATCTTAACAGGCGACAGTCCAAATGTTGATTTATC
CCAGTCCGATTCATCAGGGTTGTGAAGCATTTTGTCAATGGTCGAAATCACATCAGTAATAGTGCCTCTT
ACTTGCCTCATAGAATTTCTTTCTCTTAACGTCACCGTTTGGTCTTTTATAGTTTCGAAATCTATGGTGA
TACCAAATGGTGTTCCCAATTCATCGTTACGGGCGTATTTTTTACCAATTGAAGTATTGGAATCGTCAAT
TTTAAAGTATATCTCTCTTTTACGTAAAGCCTGCGAGATCCTCTTAAGTATAGCGGGGAAGCCATCGTTA
TTCGATATTGTCGTAACAAATACTTTGATCGGCGCTATGCGGCCGCCACCGCGGTGGAGCTCCAGCTTTT
GTTCCCTTTAGTGAGGGTTAATTGCGCGCTTGGCGAGACTCAAACAAGATATATTTTGCCCGCCTTACAG
ACGAAACTAGTTGGAGGTTATGGAGCATACTATCACGTGGGCGGCCACTGGTGAGTTACTACACCCCAGG
GGCAACGTTGATGCTCCTAAAAAACTCTGGCTGGACGCAAGCCGTAACACCCGTGTCACTTCATAATCGT
TTGCAATTCAGGGCTTGATCTACACATTACCCTGTTATCCCTATTAATTAATACGGTTATCCACAGAATC
AGGGGATAACGCAGGAAAGAACATGTGAGCAAAAGGCCAGCAAAAGGCCAGGAACCGTAAAAAGGCCGCG
TTGCTGGCGTTTTTCCATAGGCTCCGCCCCCCTGACGAGCATCACAAAAATCGACGCTCAAGTCAGAGGT
GGCGAAACCCGACAGGACTATAAAGATACCAGGCGTTTCCCCCTGGAAGCTCCCTCGTGCGCTCTCCTGT
TCCGACCCTGCCGCTTACCGGATACCTGTCCGCCTTTCTCCCTTCGGGAAGCGTGGCGCTTTCTCATAGC
TCACGCTGTAGGTATCTCAGTTCGGTGTAGGTCGTTCGCTCCAAGCTGGGCTGTGTGCACGAACCCCCCG
TTCAGCCCGACCGCTGCGCCTTATCCGGTAACTATCGTCTTGAGTCCAACCCGGTAAGACACGACTTATC
GCCACTGGCAGCAGCCACTGGTAACAGGATTAGCAGAGCGAGGTATGTAGGCGGTGCTACAGAGTTCTTG
AAGTGGTGGCCTAACTACGGCTACACTAGAAGGACAGTATTTGGTATCTGCGCTCTGCTGAAGCCAGTTA
CCTTCGGAAAAAGAGTTGGTAGCTCTTGATCCGGCAAACAAACCACCGCTGGTAGCGGTGGTTTTTTTGT
TTGCAAGCAGCAGATTACGCGCAGAAAAAAAGGATCTCAAGAAGATCCTTTGATCTTTTCTACGGGGTCT
GACGCTCAGTGGAACGAAAACTCACGTTAAGGGATTTTGGTCATGAGATTATCAAAAAGGATCTTCACCT
AGATCCTTTTAAATTAAAAATGAAGTTTTAAATCAATCTAAAGTATATATGAGTAAACTTGGTCTGACAG
TTACCAATGCTTAATCAGTGAGGCACCTATCTCAGCGATCTGTCTATTTCGTTCATCCATAGTTGCCTGA
CTCCCCGTCGTGTAGATAACTACGATACGGGAGGGCTTACCATCTGGCCCCAGTGCTGCAATGATACCGC
GAGACCCACGCTCACCGGCTCCAGATTTATCAGCAATAAACCAGCCAGCCGGAAGGGCCGAGCGCAGAAG
TGGTCCTGCAACTTTATCCGCCTCCATCCAGTCTATTAATTGTTGCCGGGAAGCTAGAGTAAGTAGTTCG
CCAGTTAATAGTTTGCGCAACGTTGTTGCCATTGCTACAGGCATCGTGGTGTCACGCTCGTCGTTTGGTA
TGGCTTCATTCAGCTCCGGTTCCCAACGATCAAGGCGAGTTACATGATCCCCCATGTTGTGCAAAAAAGC
GGTTAGCTCCTTCGGTCCTCCGATCGTTGTCAGAAGTAAGTTGGCCGCAGTGTTATCACTCATGGTTATG
GCAGCACTGCATAATTCTCTTACTGTCATGCCATCCGTAAGATGCTTTTCTGTGACTGGTGAGTACTCAA
CCAAGTCATTCTGAGAATAGTGTATGCGGCGACCGAGTTGCTCTTGCCCGGCGTCAATACGGGATAATAC
CGCGCCACATAGCAGAACTTTAAAAGTGCTCATCATTGGAAAACGTTCTTCGGGGCGAAAACTCTCAAGG
ATCTTACCGCTGTTGAGATCCAGTTCGATGTAACCCACTCGTGCACCCAACTGATCTTCAGCATCTTTTA
CTTTCACCAGCGTTTCTGGGTGAGCAAAAACAGGAAGGCAAAATGCCGCAAAAAAGGGAATAAGGGCGAC
ACGGAAATGTTGAATACTCATACTCTTCCTTTTTCAATATTATTGAAGCATTTATCAGGGTTATTGTCTC
ATGAGCGGATACATATTTGAATGTATTTAGAAAAATAAACAAATAGGGGTTCCGCGCACATTTCCCCGAA
AAGTGCCACCTGAACGAAGCATCTGTGCTTCATTTTGTAGAACAAAAATGCAACGCGAGAGCGCTAATTT
TTCAAACAAAGAATCTGAGCTGCATTTTTACAGAACAGAAATGCAACGCGAAAGCGCTATTTTACCAACG
AAGAATCTGTGCTTCATTTTTGTAAAACAAAAATGCAACGCGAGAGCGCTAATTTTTCAAACAAAGAATC
TGAGCTGCATTTTTACAGAACAGAAATGCAACGCGAGAGCGCTATTTTACCAACAAAGAATCTATACTTC
TTTTTTGTTCTACAAAAATGCATCCCGAGAGCGCTATTTTTCTAACAAAGCATCTTAGATTACTTTTTTT
CTCCTTTGTGCGCTCTATAATGCAGTCTCTTGATAACTTTTTGCACTGTAGGTCCGTTAAGGTTAGAAGA
AGGCTACTTTGGTGTCTATTTTCTCTTCCATAAAAAAAGCCTGACTCCACTTCCCGCGTTTACTGATTAC
TAGCGAAGCTGCGGGTGCATTTTTTCAAGATAAAGGCATCCCCGATTATATTCTATACCGATGTGGATTG
CGCATACTTTGTGAACAGAAAGTGATAGCGTTGATGATTCTTCATTGGTCAGAAAATTATGAACGGTTTC
TTCTATTTTGTCTCTATATACTACGTATAGGAAATGTTTACATTTTCGTATTGTTTTCGATTCACTCTAT
GAATAGTTCTTACTACAATTTTTTTGTCTAAAGAGTAATACTAGAGATAAACATAAAAAATGTAGAGGTC
GAGTTTAGATGCAAGTTCAAGGAGCGAAAGGTGGATGGGTAGGTTATATAGGGATATAGCACAGAGATAT
ATAGCAAAGAGATACTTTTGAGCAATGTTTGTGGAAGCGGTATTCGCAATATTTTAGTAGCTCGTTACAG
TCCGGTGCGTTTTTGGTTTTTTGAAAGTGCGTCTTCAGAGCGCTTTTGGTTTTCAAAAGCGCTCTGAAGT
TCCTATACTTTCTAGAGAATAGGAACTTCGGAATAGGAACTTCAAAGCGTTTCCGAAAACGAGCGCTTCC
GAAAATGCAACGCGAGCTGCGCACATACAGCTCACTGTTCACGTCGCACCTATATCTGCGTGTTGCCTGT
ATATATATATACATGAGAAGAACGGCATAGTGCGTGTTTATGCTTAAATGCGTACTTATATGCGTCTATT
TATGTAGGATGAAAGGTAGTCTAGTACCTCCTGTGATATTATCCCATTCCATGCGGGGTATCGTATGCTT
CCTTCAGCACTACCCTTTAGCTGTTCTATATGCTGCCACTCCTCAATTGGATTAGTCTCATCCTTCAATG
CTATCATTTCCTTTGATATTGGATCATACTAAGAAACCATTATTATCATGACATTAACCTATAAAAATAG
GCGTATCACGAGGCCCTTTCGTCTCGCGCGTTTCGGTGATGACGGTGAAAACCTCGGCGCGCCATTACCC
TGTTATCCCTAATATACAACGCAAAGAAGCTGGAAAATTGGCGAGGGAATCCTGTTTCTGTCTATCCAAG
AATGGGCATGAGGTGGCAACCGTCGTGCTAGCGTACAGGGTGCACTTTGTAACCATTTGGGACACCGGAC
ACTCGCTGTTTTCGAAATTACCCTTTAAGCGCGGGTATTGAACCAGGCTTATGCCCAAGATCGTAGCAAG
CATTTAAATGACGGTATCGATAAGCTTGATATCGAATTCCTGCAGCCCGGGGGATCCACTAGTTCTAGAG
TTAATTAA
