Features (pLannotate 1.2.2; 15 found; start..end, strand, type, name):
    912..1211    +  terminator     ADH2 terminator: transcription terminator for the S. cerevisiae alcohol dehydrogenase 2 (ADH2) gene
   3932..4147    +  promoter       URA3 promoter: S. cerevisiae URA3
   4148..4951    +  CDS            URA3: orotidine-5'-phosphate decarboxylase, required for uracil biosynthesis; S. cerevisiae URA3; yeast auxotrophic marker, counterselectable with 5-fluoroorotic acid (5-FOA)
   5030..5081    +  misc_feature   bom (fragment): basis of mobility region from pBR322
   7141..7329    +  CDS            YR833_MIMIV (fragment): Protein inferred from homology: Swiss-Prot protein existence level 3. From Acanthamoeba polyphaga mimivirus (APMV).
   7512..7868    -  CDS            GRS2 (fragment): SYG2_YEAST - Experimental evidence at protein level: Swiss-Prot protein existence level 1. Catalyzes the ATP-dependent ligation of glycine to the 3'-end of its cognate tRNA, via the formation of an aminoacyl-adenylate intermediate (Gly-AMP) (PubMed:23816885). Also produces diadenosine tetraphosphate (Ap4A), a universal pleiotropic signaling molecule needed for cell regulation pathways, by direct condensation of 2 ATPs. Thereby, may play a special role in Ap4A homeostasis (By similarity). From Saccharomyces cerevisiae (strain ATCC 204508 / S288c) (Baker's yeast).
   7866..7889    -  misc_feature   MCS (fragment): pBluescript multiple cloning site
   7902..7920    -  promoter       T3 promoter: promoter for bacteriophage T3 RNA polymerase
   8259..8847    -  rep_origin     ori: high-copy-number ColE1/pMB1/pBR322/pUC origin of replication
   9018..9878    -  CDS            AmpR: β-lactamase; bla; confers resistance to ampicillin, carbenicillin, and related antibiotics
   9879..9983    -  promoter       AmpR promoter: bla
  10010..11352   -  rep_origin     2μ ori: yeast 2μ plasmid origin of replication
  11420..11445   +  CDS            rop (fragment): Rop protein, which maintains plasmids at low copy number; rop
  11446..11475   +  CDS            rop (fragment): Rop protein, which maintains plasmids at low copy number; rop
  11710..11769   -  misc_feature   MCS (fragment): pBluescript multiple cloning site
>Addgene plasmid #115544 | pCHTV86.1-2.2 | addgene full sequence | sequence record 224152 | Addgene NGS Result
ACCCAGAACATAAAGTCGAACCCGCTTCTTCCGCCGTCTCCACTTTGTTCTACATTCCATACCTGATCTG
GGAATTTACCGAGTCCAATTTCCCAACCTTTGTCATTCCAAACACCACTTTCGGTGTCTTGGGCGCTTTG
GCTGGTTCTCACTTGGCTGATGGTCAATTACCATCTTTGTGGCAATTGTCCCAAGCTTTGCCCTTGGTCG
TTGCCTTCAATTGGTACAATGTCCTGATCTTCGATCTGGCCAATCAAAGATCCGAAGAATCCGTCAAAGA
GGACCTGATTAACAAGCCCTGGAGGCCAATTCCATCCGGTAAAATTACCGGCGAACAAACTAGAAGATCC
ATGTTGGTTGCCGTCCCCATCGCCTTGGCTTTGAATTATTGGTTGGGTGTCTGGAAAGAAGGTGTCTTCA
TCCAAATCTTGACTTGGTTATACAACGACCTGAAGGGCGGCGACGAAGTTGTCAGGGATTTGATCATTTC
CATCGCTTACGGTTGTTTCAACCACGGTTCCTTGAGAATTGCCTTGGGTTCCCAAGCCACTGTCAATCAA
GAAGGTATGACCTGGATCCTGATCATTAGCTCTGTCATCTTGACCACTATGCAAGTTCAGGATTTGAAGG
ACCAAGAGGGCGATAGGACTAGAGGTAGGCTGTCTATTCCATTGCTGTTGGGCGAAAAGTTTTCCAGGTT
CTCTATCGCTATTTCTGCCGCTGTTTGGTCCTGTGTCTGTCCATTTTTTTGGAAGTTGCCACCATTGGCC
TATGCTGGTCCAATGGTTATTGGTGCTGTCTTGATGACCTCCGTTTTGTTCAGGAAGACCGTTAAAGCCG
ACGATCAATCTTGGAAGATCTGGTGCTTGTGGACTATGTCCTTGTACTCTTTGCCACTGTTTACTTTGTA
AGCGGATCTCTTATGTCTTTACGATTTATAGTTTTCATTATCAAGTATGCCTATATTAGTATATAGCATC
TTTAGATGACAGTGTTCGAAGTTTCACGAATAAAAGATAATATTCTACTTTTTGCTCCCACCGCGTTTGC
TAGCACGAGTGAACACCATCCCTCGCCTGTGAGTTGTACCCATTCCTCTAAACTGTAGACATGGTAGCTT
CAGCAGTGTTCGTTATGTACGGCATCCTCCAACAAACAGTCGGTTATAGTTTGTCCTGCTCCTCTGAATC
GTCTCCCTCGATATTTCTCATTTTCCTTCGCATGCCAGCATTGAAATGATCGAAGTTCAATGATGAAACG
GTAATTCTTCTGTCATTTACTCATCTCATCTCATCAAGTTATATAATTCTATACGGATGTAATTTTTCAC
TTTTCGTCTTGACGTCCACCCTATAATTTCAATTATTGAACCCTCACGATCCAGTTCTCCAGTGACACAG
CCTTTATCTGGTCAAACCTTTCTTTCTAATCACCTATGCTGATGCTTAATTAAGGGATTTTTGTCTCCAT
CAACGGCATGCGCCCAAAAATGACGTTTTTTTTAACCCATAGACACGAAACTACCCATTTTCCACCGGCC
TGACCTACCACCGGAACAACGGCCATCTCCAACTTGCAAGTTGGGGAAATTAAGAGCATCGCAGGTTTAA
TGGAAGAAAAAAAAAAGGTACAGCACAGCGCAAATGGAGTTAGTTCCCTTATGTCACACACTCACACACA
GTCGGTCAGATCAAGCATACTGGGTGCGTATAAATAGAGTGGCCATTGCCACCCTGTTTATCTCAAAATC
TGTCTTGTTAGTGGTCTTCTCCCTTTTTCAGGTTACAATTCTCTTGTTTCTACTTAGTATATAAGTATAT
CAAGCTATATTAAGCATACTATCAACTGTCAACTCTATCCTCAAAATACAATACAAAATGGATTTTTACT
ACGCCAATCAACAAGCTATCTTGACTGCCGTTGGTGCTTTGTCTGGTATCATCGCTCATATTACTGTCTA
TATCCGCGGTGAATGGCACGTCCAAGCCCCACAAATTACCTTGCAATTGTTCGCTTTGTACGTTGGCGTT
CCAGTTTTAGTCAGAATTTTGAAGGACACTGTCGTTGCCCAAATCCTGCAGGGTGTCGTGTTTTGGTCCT
ACGGCTATATTCTGGGTTTGATCGCCTCTATTTTGTTGTATAGGATTGTTTTGCATCCCCTGACTAGGGC
CTCGTTTCAGGGTCCATGGTATGCCAGATTCACTAAGATTTGGCATGTTTGGGCTGCAAGAGGTTCCATG
AACCATAGGGTCTTGGACGATTTGCACAAAAAGTATGGCAACTTCGTCAGGACTGGTCCAGCTGAAATTA
CAGTCTTCCATCCAGATGTTTTCATGGCCGTCGATGGTCCCAGATCTGAATGTATCAAAGCCGAATGGTA
CGACATTTTACATCCCGGTCAAGCCTTGGTCACTGCTAGAAATAAGTCCGTTCATGCTGCTAGGAGAAGG
GAATGGAATTCTGGCTTCACTACTAAAGCTTTGTCCGAACACGAGGCTAAGATCCTGAAGTACGTTGACA
AGTTGGATCAGTGTATTGCCGAAGACGCGAAGTTGGAAAATGTCACCAATATGCGTGATTTGCTGTTGTG
GTTCGGCTTCGATATCATGGGCGACTTCGTCTTCTCCAAGTCTTTTGGTATGTTGGAGAACAAGCAGTGG
CATCATATTATTGTCAGACTGCAAAGGGCTCTGTCTCTACTAGGTCCATTCTCCTCCGTCCCATGGTTGA
TCCAAATTGGTTTTAAACTGGCTCCAAGGGTGTCTGTCTTGAAAGATTGGTTCGACACTGTTGCCTGGTG
TCAATCCCAAATGAGGGATAGACTGGAAAACGGTTCTGCTTCCCAAAGCCAAGACTTGTCCTACTACTTG
ATGGAAAAGGATTCTGAAGGCAACGGTGCTACTGAGAACGAAAAATGGCACTGGGCTGCTGGTGATTCAT
TGTTGGCTATTGTCGCTGGTTCTGAACCAACAGCAGTTGCTTTGATTGCTGTTTTTTGTGAACTAGGTAG
GCACCCACAGCACGCTGAGCAAATTCATGAAGAGGTCAAGAACGTGGACGTTACTGATTTGAAGACTCTG
GTGTCTTTGCCCCATTTGAATGCCGTCATCAAAGAATCCCTGAGGTTGCACCCAGCTTTGTTGACCGGTG
GTAATAGGAAAACTACCGCTTTTGGGTTGACCATTGATGATCAATTTATCCCACCCAATACCACTATTGT
GGCCCCCAGGTACACTATTGGTAGGTTGGAGTCTTGTTTCGAGAGGCCATCTGATTTTATCCCTGAAAGA
TGGACTACTAGGCCTGAAATGGTCAGAAATGGTGCTGCTTACGCTCCATTCGGTACTGGCCATCACTCTT
GTCTGGGTAAAACTTTGGCTCTGGATACTATGAAATACGTTCTGGCTAGGATCTTGAAAAACTACAGGTT
CAGGGCTGCTCCAGGTGAAGATTCCTTGTCTGCCCTGGAAACCGTCAGGGATCAGTTTACTTCTAACCCA
GGCATTCTGAAATTGCAGTTTGAAAAGAGACATACTATCGACTAAACAAACGCTCTTAAATATATACCTA
AAGAACATTAAAGCTATATTATAAGCAAAGATACGTAAATTTTGCTTATATTATTATACACATATCATAT
TTCTATATTTTTAAGATTTGGTTATATAATGTACGTAATGCAAAGGAAATAAATTTTATACATTATTGAA
CAGCGTCCAAGTAACTACATTATGTGCACTAATAGTTTAGCGTCGTGAAGACTTTATTGTGTCGCGAAAA
GTAAAAATTTTAAAAATTAGAGCACCTTGAACTTGCGAAAAAGGTTCTCATCAACTGTTTAAAAGGAGGA
TATCAGGTCCTATTTCTGACAAACAATATACAAATTTAGTTTCAAAGATGAATCAGTGCGCGAAGGACAT
AACTCATTCAATTCAATTCATCATTTTTTTTTTATTCTTTTTTTTGATTTCGGTTTCCTTGAAATTTTTT
TGATTCGGTAATCTCCGAACAGAAGGAAGAACGAAGGAAGGAGCACAGACTTAGATTGGTATATATACGC
ATATGTAGTGTTGAAGAAACATGAAATTGCCCAGTATTCTTAACCCAACTGCACAGAACAAAAACCTGCA
GGAAACGAAGATAAATCATGTCGAAAGCTACATATAAGGAACGTGCTGCTACTCATCCTAGTCCTGTTGC
TGCCAAGCTATTTAATATCATGCACGAAAAGCAAACAAACTTGTGTGCTTCATTGGATGTTCGTACCACC
AAGGAATTACTGGAGTTAGTTGAAGCATTAGGTCCCAAAATTTGTTTACTAAAAACACATGTGGATATCT
TGACTGATTTTTCCATGGAGGGCACAGTTAAGCCGCTAAAGGCATTATCCGCCAAGTACAATTTTTTACT
CTTCGAAGACAGAAAATTTGCTGACATTGGTAATACAGTCAAATTGCAGTACTCTGCGGGTGTATACAGA
ATAGCAGAATGGGCAGACATTACGAATGCACACGGTGTGGTGGGCCCAGGTATTGTTAGCGGTTTGAAGC
AGGCGGCAGAAGAAGTAACAAAGGAACCTAGAGGCCTTTTGATGTTAGCAGAATTGTCATGCAAGGGCTC
CCTATCTACTGGAGAATATACTAAGGGTACTGTTGACATTGCGAAGAGCGACAAAGATTTTGTTATCGGC
TTTATTGCTCAAAGAGACATGGGTGGAAGAGATGAAGGTTACGATTGGTTGATTATGACACCCGGTGTGG
GTTTAGATGACAAGGGAGACGCATTGGGTCAACAGTATAGAACCGTGGATGATGTGGTCTCTACAGGATC
TGACATTATTATTGTTGGAAGAGGACTATTTGCAAAGGGAAGGGATGCTAAGGTAGAGGGTGAACGTTAC
AGAAAAGCAGGCTGGGAAGCATATTTGAGAAGATGCGGCCAGCAAAACTAAAAAACTGTATTATAAGTAA
ATGCATGTATACTAAACTCACAAATTAGAGCTTCAATTTAATTATATCAGTTATTACCCTATGCGGTGTG
AAATACCGCACAGATGCGTAAGGAGAAAATACCGCATCAGGATAGGAAAAAACCGAGCTTCCTTTCATCC
GGCGCGGCTGTGTTCTACATATCACTGAAGCTCCGGGTATTTTAAGTTATACAAGGGAAAGATGCCGGCT
AGACTAGCAAGTTTTAGGCTGCTTAACATTATGGATAGGCGGATAAAGGGCCCAAACAGGATTGTAAAGC
TTAGACGCTTCTGGTTGGACAATGGTACGTTTGTGTATTAAGTAAGGCTTGGCTGGGGATAGCAACATTG
GGCAGAGTATAGAAGACCACAAAAAAAAGGTATATAAGGGCAGAGAAGTCTTTGTAATGTGTGTAACTTC
TCTTCCATGTGTAATCAGTATTTCTACTTACTTCTTAAATATACAGAAGTAAGACAGATAACCAACAGCC
TTTCCCAGATATACATATATATCTTTATTTCAGCTTAAACAATAATTATATTTGTTTAACTCAAAAATAA
AAAAAAAAAAAACCAAACTCACGCAACTAATTATTCCATAATAAAATAACAACATGGCCTCTTATGACTA
TATTATCGTTGGTGGTGGCTTGGCTGGCTTAGTTTTGGCTGCTAGATTGACTGAAGACAGTTCCAAAAGG
GTTTTGGTTTTGGAAGCCGGTGAAGATTTGACTGCTGATGCTAGAACTTCTGTCCCCGCTATGTGGCCAA
CTTTGTTGAATACTGACGCTGATTGGAAATTCAGAACAGCCGCCCAGGCTGGTTTCAACAATAGGGAGAT
TTCATTCCCACAAGGTAAATTGTTGGGCGGCAGCTCTGCCTTGAATGGTTTGTCCTTTACTCCATCCTCC
AAAGCTAACGTTGACGCTTGGGCTAAGTTGGGTAATCCAGGTTGGGATTGGGCTTCTTTCTCTAAGTCTT
TAGCCAAGTCTTATACTCTGACTTCCAAGGCTGGTACTACTGGTTCTGGTCCATTGCAATTGTCCTACCC
AAACGACACCAACAACTCTTGGCCAAAAATTTGGCAACAAACCCTGGGTTCCTTAGGTTTTAGGCAATCC
GGTGAATCCTACACACAACAATCTTCCGGTCCCGTTACTGTTGCCGATTCTATTCATCCAGCTACTAAAA
CCCGCTCTTACGCTGGTAATGCCTATTTGGAACCAGCTAGGTCTAGGGAAAACTTGACTGTCGTTACTGG
AGCTGCTGTTTCTAAAATTGTCTTCGCGAAAGATGGCTCTGCTGTTACTGCTGAAGGTGTTCAGTACGTC
AAGGATGGCGAAACTCAAACCGCCACCGGTAAAGAAATCATCTTGACTGCAGGCACTATTAATTCTCCAA
GGATTCTAGAACACTCCGGCGTCGGTGATTCTAAGTTGCTAGCCAAACTGGGTGTCGATGTTGTTATTGA
CAACCCCAATGTTGGTGAGAATCTGCAAAACCACCCAATGGCAGGTTTGTCTTTCGAGGCCTTAGAAGAT
GCCGAAACCATTGATGGTTTATCTAGACAAGATCCAGCAGCTTTGCAAGCTGCTATGGCTGCTTACGCTC
AACAATTGGGTCCATTTGCTTCTTCTGGCACTAATAACGCTGCTCAACTGCCATTCCCAGGTATTCAGAC
TGCCGAGGGTAAAGCTGAAGTTGAGGCTTTGATTGAAAAGTACATTACTGGTGCTAAGAACGTCACTTCC
CCATTTGACAAGGCCCAAGCCGAGTTCGTCAGGTCTATTTTGACTTCTCCAGAGGAAGCTTCTGGTTACT
ACATCTCCTTTTCTGGCTTCGCTTCTTTTAACCCAGATGGTTCTATGGCTCCACCACCTCCAGGTACTGA
AAAATACTTCTCTGTCGCTTTGTTGTTGACTCATCCATTGTCCAGGGGCTCCGTCCACATTAACTCTGCC
TCTGAAACCTCTACTGATGTTACTATCGACCCACAGTACTTCTCCCATCCACTGGACATTGAAATCTTTG
CTAGACACTTGCGCTTCGTTGAATCTTTGGCCTCTGCTGAACCATTGGCTTCTCATTTGAAGGTTGGCGG
TAAGAGAAACCCAGCTGCTCCTCCAGCTGGTATTTTTTCTGCTGCATCTGGTTTGGAAAAGGCGAAAGAA
TATTTGAGACAGACTGCTGTTGGTGCTCACCACTTCACTGGTACTTGCTCCATGATGCCAAAAGATTTGG
GTGGCGTTGTTGATGCTGAATTGAGGGTTTATGGCTGTCCAAATTTGAGGGTCGCTGATGCCTCTATTAT
CCCATTGACTCCAAGAGCCAATCCACAAGCTACTGTTTACGGTGTTGCTGAACATGCTGCTACCATTATT
AAAGGTGGTTTGTAAGGAGATTGATAAGACTTTTCTAGTTGCATATCTTTTATATTTAAATCTTATCTAT
TAGTTAATTTTTTGTAATTTATCCTTATATATAGTCTGGTTATTCTAAAATATCATTTCAGTATCTAAAA
ATTCCCCTCTTTTTTCAGTTATATCTTAACAGGCGACAGTCCAAATGTTGATTTATCCCAGTCCGATTCA
TCAGGGTTGTGAAGCATTTTGTCAATGGTCGAAATCACATCAGTAATAGTGCCTCTTACTTGCCTCATAG
AATTTCTTTCTCTTAACGTCACCGTTTGGTCTTTTATAGTTTCGAAATCTATGGTGATACCAAATGGTGT
TCCCAATTCATCGTTACGGGCGTATTTTTTACCAATTGAAGTATTGGAATCGTCAATTTTAAAGTATATC
TCTCTTTTACGTAAAGCCTGCGAGATCCTCTTAAGTATAGCGGGGAAGCCATCGTTATTCGATATTGTCG
TAACAAATACTTTGATCGGCGCTATGCGGCCGCCACCGCGGTGGAGCTCCAGCTTTTGTTCCCTTTAGTG
AGGGTTAATTGCGCGCTTGGCGAGACTCAAACAAGATATATTTTGCCCGCCTTACAGACGAAACTAGTTG
GAGGTTATGGAGCATACTATCACGTGGGCGGCCACTGGTGAGTTACTACACCCCAGGGGCAACGTTGATG
CTCCTAAAAAACTCTGGCTGGACGCAAGCCGTAACACCCGTGTCACTTCATAATCGTTTGCAATTCAGGG
CTTGATCTACACATTACCCTGTTATCCCTATTAATTAATACGGTTATCCACAGAATCAGGGGATAACGCA
GGAAAGAACATGTGAGCAAAAGGCCAGCAAAAGGCCAGGAACCGTAAAAAGGCCGCGTTGCTGGCGTTTT
TCCATAGGCTCCGCCCCCCTGACGAGCATCACAAAAATCGACGCTCAAGTCAGAGGTGGCGAAACCCGAC
AGGACTATAAAGATACCAGGCGTTTCCCCCTGGAAGCTCCCTCGTGCGCTCTCCTGTTCCGACCCTGCCG
CTTACCGGATACCTGTCCGCCTTTCTCCCTTCGGGAAGCGTGGCGCTTTCTCATAGCTCACGCTGTAGGT
ATCTCAGTTCGGTGTAGGTCGTTCGCTCCAAGCTGGGCTGTGTGCACGAACCCCCCGTTCAGCCCGACCG
CTGCGCCTTATCCGGTAACTATCGTCTTGAGTCCAACCCGGTAAGACACGACTTATCGCCACTGGCAGCA
GCCACTGGTAACAGGATTAGCAGAGCGAGGTATGTAGGCGGTGCTACAGAGTTCTTGAAGTGGTGGCCTA
ACTACGGCTACACTAGAAGAACAGTATTTGGTATCTGCGCTCTGCTGAAGCCAGTTACCTTCGGAAAAAG
AGTTGGTAGCTCTTGATCCGGCAAACAAACCACCGCTGGTAGCGGTGGTTTTTTTGTTTGCAAGCAGCAG
ATTACGCGCAGAAAAAAAGGATCTCAAGAAGATCCTTTGATCTTTTCTACGGGGTCTGACGCTCAGTGGA
ACGAAAACTCACGTTAAGGGATTTTGGTCATGAGATTATCAAAAAGGATCTTCACCTAGATCCTTTTAAA
TTAAAAATGAAGTTTTAAATCAATCTAAAGTATATATGAGTAAACTTGGTCTGACAGTTACCAATGCTTA
ATCAGTGAGGCACCTATCTCAGCGATCTGTCTATTTCGTTCATCCATAGTTGCCTGACTCCCCGTCGTGT
AGATAACTACGATACGGGAGGGCTTACCATCTGGCCCCAGTGCTGCAATGATACCGCGAGACCCACGCTC
ACCGGCTCCAGATTTATCAGCAATAAACCAGCCAGCCGGAAGGGCCGAGCGCAGAAGTGGTCCTGCAACT
TTATCCGCCTCCATCCAGTCTATTAATTGTTGCCGGGAAGCTAGAGTAAGTAGTTCGCCAGTTAATAGTT
TGCGCAACGTTGTTGCCATTGCTACAGGCATCGTGGTGTCACGCTCGTCGTTTGGTATGGCTTCATTCAG
CTCCGGTTCCCAACGATCAAGGCGAGTTACATGATCCCCCATGTTGTGCAAAAAAGCGGTTAGCTCCTTC
GGTCCTCCGATCGTTGTCAGAAGTAAGTTGGCCGCAGTGTTATCACTCATGGTTATGGCAGCACTGCATA
ATTCTCTTACTGTCATGCCATCCGTAAGATGCTTTTCTGTGACTGGTGAGTACTCAACCAAGTCATTCTG
AGAATAGTGTATGCGGCGACCGAGTTGCTCTTGCCCGGCGTCAATACGGGATAATACCGCGCCACATAGC
AGAACTTTAAAAGTGCTCATCATTGGAAAACGTTCTTCGGGGCGAAAACTCTCAAGGATCTTACCGCTGT
TGAGATCCAGTTCGATGTAACCCACTCGTGCACCCAACTGATCTTCAGCATCTTTTACTTTCACCAGCGT
TTCTGGGTGAGCAAAAACAGGAAGGCAAAATGCCGCAAAAAAGGGAATAAGGGCGACACGGAAATGTTGA
ATACTCATACTCTTCCTTTTTCAATATTATTGAAGCATTTATCAGGGTTATTGTCTCATGAGCGGATACA
TATTTGAATGTATTTAGAAAAATAAACAAATAGGGGTTCCGCGCACATTTCCCCGAAAAGTGCCACCTGA
ACGAAGCATCTGTGCTTCATTTTGTAGAACAAAAATGCAACGCGAGAGCGCTAATTTTTCAAACAAAGAA
TCTGAGCTGCATTTTTACAGAACAGAAATGCAACGCGAAAGCGCTATTTTACCAACGAAGAATCTGTGCT
TCATTTTTGTAAAACAAAAATGCAACGCGAGAGCGCTAATTTTTCAAACAAAGAATCTGAGCTGCATTTT
TACAGAACAGAAATGCAACGCGAGAGCGCTATTTTACCAACAAAGAATCTATACTTCTTTTTTGTTCTAC
AAAAATGCATCCCGAGAGCGCTATTTTTCTAACAAAGCATCTTAGATTACTTTTTTTCTCCTTTGTGCGC
TCTATAATGCAGTCTCTTGATAACTTTTTGCACTGTAGGTCCGTTAAGGTTAGAAGAAGGCTACTTTGGT
GTCTATTTTCTCTTCCATAAAAAAAGCCTGACTCCACTTCCCGCGTTTACTGATTACTAGCGAAGCTGCG
GGTGCATTTTTTCAAGATAAAGGCATCCCCGATTATATTCTATACCGATGTGGATTGCGCATACTTTGTG
AACAGAAAGTGATAGCGTTGATGATTCTTCATTGGTCAGAAAATTATGAACGGTTTCTTCTATTTTGTCT
CTATATACTACGTATAGGAAATGTTTACATTTTCGTATTGTTTTCGATTCACTCTATGAATAGTTCTTAC
TACAATTTTTTTGTCTAAAGAGTAATACTAGAGATAAACATAAAAAATGTAGAGGTCGAGTTTAGATGCA
AGTTCAAGGAGCGAAAGGTGGATGGGTAGGTTATATAGGGATATAGCACAGAGATATATAGCAAAGAGAT
ACTTTTGAGCAATGTTTGTGGAAGCGGTATTCGCAATATTTTAGTAGCTCGTTACAGTCCGGTGCGTTTT
TGGTTTTTTGAAAGTGCGTCTTCAGAGCGCTTTTGGTTTTCAAAAGCGCTCTGAAGTTCCTATACTTTCT
AGAGAATAGGAACTTCGGAATAGGAACTTCAAAGCGTTTCCGAAAACGAGCGCTTCCGAAAATGCAACGC
GAGCTGCGCACATACAGCTCACTGTTCACGTCGCACCTATATCTGCGTGTTGCCTGTATATATATATACA
TGAGAAGAACGGCATAGTGCGTGTTTATGCTTAAATGCGTACTTATATGCGTCTATTTATGTAGGATGAA
AGGTAGTCTAGTACCTCCTGTGATATTATCCCATTCCATGCGGGGTATCGTATGCTTCCTTCAGCACTAC
CCTTTAGCTGTTCTATATGCTGCCACTCCTCAATTGGATTAGTCTCATCCTTCAATGCTATCATTTCCTT
TGATATTGGATCATACTAAGAAACCATTATTATCATGACATTAACCTATAAAAATAGGCGTATCACGAGG
CCCTTTCGTCTCGCGCGTTTCGGTGATGACGGTGAGCGCGTTTCGGTGATGACGGTGAAAACCTCGGCGC
GCCATTACCCTGTTATCCCTAATATACAACGCAAAGAAGCTGGAAAATTGGCGAGGGAATCCTGTTTCTG
TCTATCCAAGAATGGGCATGAGGTGGCAACCGTCGTGCTAGCGTACAGGGTGCACTTTGTAACCATTTGG
GACACCGGACACTCGCTGTTTTCGAAATTACCCTTTAAGCGCGGGTATTGAACCAGGCTTATGCCCAAGA
TCGTAGCAAGCATTTAAATGACGGTATCGATAAGCTTGATATCGAATTCCTGCAGCCCGGGGGATCCACT
AGTTCTAGATTAATTAATATCTAAAAATTGCCTTATGATCCGTCTCTCCGGTTACAGCCTGTGTAACTGA
TTAATCCTGCCTTTCTAATCACCATTCTAATGTTTTAATTAAGGGATTTTGTCTTCATTAACGGCTTTCG
CTCATAAAAATGTTATGACGTTTTGCCCGCAGGCGGGAAACCATCCACTTCACGAGACTGATCTCCTCTG
CCGGAACACCGGGCATCTCCAACTTATAAGTTGGAGAAATAAGAGAATTTCAGATTGAGAGAATGAAAAA
AAAAAAAAAAAAAGGCAGAGGAGAGCATAGAAATGGGGTTCACTTTTTGGTAAAGCTATAGCATGCCTAT
CACATATAAATAGAGTGCCAGTAGCGACTTTTTTCACACTCGAAATACTCTTACTACTGCTCTCTTGTTG
TTTTTATCACTTCTTGTTTCTTCTTGGTAAATAGAATATCAAGCTACAAAAAGCATACAATCAACTATCA
ACTATTAACTATATCGTAATACACAATGC
